Addgene plasmid #158096: ND4 right TALE–G1333 DddAtox N
Purpose: expresses the right-side ND4 TALE–DddAtox half in mammalian cells
Depositing lab: David Liu. Depositing organization: Broad Institute. Publication: A bacterial cytidine deaminase toxin enables CRISPR-free mitochondrial base editing. Mok BY, de Moraes MH, Zeng J, Bosch DE, Kotrys AV, Raguram A, Hsu F, Radey MC, Peterson SB, Mootha VK, Mougous JD, Liu DR. Nature. 2020 Jul 8. pii: 10.1038/s41586-020-2477-4. doi: 10.1038/s41586-020-2477-4. PubMed 32641830.
Backbone
  Vector backbone: pCMV
  Vector type: Mammalian Expression
Growth in bacteria
  Bacterial resistance: Ampicillin, 100 μg/mL
  Growth temperature: 37°C
  Growth strain: DH5alpha
  Copy number: High Copy
Gene/Insert
  Gene/Insert name: COX8A MTS–3xFLAG–ND4 right TALE–G1333 DddA tox-N–1xUGI
  Mutation: WT
  Cloning method: Gibson Cloning
  Sequencing primers: 5′ Unknown
Terms and licenses: Academic/Nonprofit Terms; Industry Terms: Not Available to Industry
How to cite: ND4 right TALE–G1333 DddAtox N was a gift from David Liu (Addgene plasmid # 158096 ; http://n2t.net/addgene:158096 ; RRID:Addgene_158096)
