[The description below was written by a language model from this plasmid's Addgene catalogue record and pLannotate feature annotations shown in this document.]
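Description:
ND4 right TALE–G1333 DddAtox N is a pCMV-based mammalian expression plasmid of about 7.7 kb that encodes one half of a split, CRISPR-free mitochondrial base editor (DdCBE) aimed at the mitochondrial ND4 gene. It is maintained in E. coli through a high-copy ColE1/pUC-type origin and an ampicillin resistance gene. An f1 origin and remnants of lac regulatory sequence are also annotated in the backbone. A second cassette places a blasticidin S deaminase gene under both the SV40 early promoter and the bacterial EM7 promoter, followed by short bleomycin-resistance fragments and an SV40 polyadenylation signal. This could allow blasticidin selection in mammalian cells, although the catalogue entry does not list a mammalian marker.

The payload is a single fusion protein driven by the CMV immediate-early enhancer and promoter, with a T7 promoter just upstream of the coding region. It begins with the COX8A mitochondrial targeting sequence, which imports the protein into the mitochondrial matrix, followed by a 3xFLAG epitope for detection. Next comes the right-side TALE DNA-binding array; the annotation recognises only its AvrBs3-derived N- and C-terminal flanks, and the unannotated stretch between them presumably holds the repeat units that specify the ND4 site. The TALE is fused to the N-terminal fragment of the DddA double-stranded DNA cytidine deaminase toxin domain, split at G1333, and to one copy of the uracil glycosylase inhibitor UGI, which protects the resulting uracil from excision. The split half is expected to be inactive alone, so the plasmid is co-transfected with a matching left-side TALE construct carrying the complementary C-terminal half. Deaminase activity is then reconstituted at the target site to install C•G-to-T•A conversions in mitochondrial DNA.
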