Features (pLannotate 1.2.2; 26 found; start..end, strand, type, name):
    127..506     +  enhancer       CMV enhancer: human cytomegalovirus immediate early enhancer
    507..710     +  promoter       CMV promoter: human cytomegalovirus (CMV) immediate early promoter
    706..739     +  LTR            5' LTR (truncated) (fragment): truncated 5' long terminal repeat (LTR) from HIV-1
    755..773     +  promoter       T7 promoter: promoter for bacteriophage T7 RNA polymerase
    802..885     +  CDS            COX8A (fragment): COX8A_HUMAN - Also known as COX8, COX8L. Experimental evidence at protein level: Swiss-Prot protein existence level 1. Component of the cytochrome c oxidase, the last enzyme in the mitochondrial electron transport chain which drives oxidative phosphorylation. The respiratory chain contains 3 multisubunit complexes succinate dehydrogenase (complex II, CII), ubiquinol- cytochrome c oxidoreductase (cytochrome b-c1 complex, complex III, CIII) and cytochrome c oxidase (complex IV, CIV), that cooperate to transfer electrons derived from NADH and succinate to molecular oxygen, creating an electrochem
    886..951     +  CDS            3xFLAG: three tandem FLAG® epitope tags, followed by an enterokinase cleavage site
    964..1470    +  CDS            avrBs3 (fragment): AVRB3_XANEU - Experimental evidence at protein level: Swiss-Prot protein existence level 1. Avirulence protein. Acts as a transcription factor in C.annuum plants. In susceptible plants lacking the Bs3 resistance gene induces expression of a number of genes, including genes homologous to a family of auxin-induced genes, alpha-expansin genes, pectate lyase, anthocyanidin glucoside rhamnosyl transferase and at least one transcription factor, UPA20. Their expression leads to plant hypertrophy in mesophyll cells, probably mainly mediated by UPA20 (PubMed:17962565). In resistant plants induces the h
   3061..3180    +  CDS            avrBs3 (fragment): AVRB3_XANEU - Experimental evidence at protein level: Swiss-Prot protein existence level 1. Avirulence protein. Acts as a transcription factor in C.annuum plants. In susceptible plants lacking the Bs3 resistance gene induces expression of a number of genes, including genes homologous to a family of auxin-induced genes, alpha-expansin genes, pectate lyase, anthocyanidin glucoside rhamnosyl transferase and at least one transcription factor, UPA20. Their expression leads to plant hypertrophy in mesophyll cells, probably mainly mediated by UPA20 (PubMed:17962565). In resistant plants induces the h
   3181..3321    +  CDS            dddA (fragment): DDDA_BURC1 - Experimental evidence at protein level: Swiss-Prot protein existence level 1. Toxic component of a toxin-immunity protein module, which functions as a cellular contact-dependent growth inhibition (CDI) system. CDI modules allow bacteria to communicate with and inhibit the growth of closely related neighboring bacteria in a contact-dependent fashion. Bacteria that have this module inhibit or kill bacteria without it, giving them a growth advantage. Probably specifically inhibited by cognate immunity protein DddI (Probable). The C-terminal 163 residue fragment has double-stranded DN
   3334..3582    +  CDS            UGI: UNGI_BPPB2 - Experimental evidence at protein level: Swiss-Prot protein existence level 1. This protein binds specifically and reversibly to the host uracil-DNA glycosylase, preventing removal of uracil residues from PBS2 DNA by the host uracil-excision repair system. From Bacillus phage PBS2 (Bacteriophage PBS2).
   3740..3761    +  promoter       SV40 promoter (fragment): SV40 enhancer and early promoter
   3782..4210    +  rep_origin     f1 ori (sequence partly withheld): f1 bacteriophage origin of replication; arrow indicates direction of (+) strand synthesis
   4224..4553    +  promoter       SV40 promoter: SV40 enhancer and early promoter
   4601..4648    +  promoter       EM7 promoter: synthetic bacterial promoter&nbsp
   4667..5065    +  CDS            BSD: blasticidin S deaminase; Aspergillus terreus BSD; confers resistance to blasticidin
   5066..5093    +  CDS            BleoR (fragment): antibiotic-binding protein; Sh ble from Streptoalloteichus hindustanus; confers resistance to bleomycin, phleomycin, and Zeocin™
   5103..5228    +  CDS            ble (fragment): BLE_KLEPN - Experimental evidence at protein level: Swiss-Prot protein existence level 1. Binding protein with a strong affinity to the bleomycin family of antibiotics. Binds to CL990; an antimitotic-antibiotic compound. From Klebsiella pneumoniae.
   5223..5344    +  polyA_signal   SV40 poly(A) signal: SV40 polyadenylation signal
   5417..5433    -  protein_bind   lac operator: The lac repressor binds to the lac operator to inhibit transcription in E. coli. This inhibition can be relieved by adding lactose or isopropyl-β-D-thiogalactopyranoside (IPTG). lac repressor encoded by lacI
   5441..5471    -  promoter       lac promoter: promoter for the E. coli lac operon
   5486..5507    -  protein_bind   CAP binding site: CAP binding activates transcription in the presence of cAMP. E. coli catabolite activator protein
   5520..5612    -  CDS            lacI (fragment): lac repressor; lacI; The lac repressor binds to the lac operator to inhibit transcription in E. coli. This inhibition can be relieved by adding lactose or isopropyl-β-D-thiogalactopyranoside (IPTG).
   5795..6383    -  rep_origin     ori: high-copy-number ColE1/pMB1/pBR322/pUC origin of replication
   6554..7414    -  CDS            AmpR: β-lactamase; bla; confers resistance to ampicillin, carbenicillin, and related antibiotics
   7415..7519    -  promoter       AmpR promoter: bla
   7578..7630    -  misc_feature   bom (fragment): basis of mobility region from pBR322
>Addgene plasmid #158096 | ND4 right TALE–G1333 DddAtox N | addgene full sequence | sequence record 311017 | Addgene NGS Result
CTGAGTAGTGCGCGAGCAAAATTTAAGCTACAACAAGGCAAGGCTTGACCGACAATTGCATGAAGAATCT
GCTTAGGGTTAGGCGTTTTGCGCTGCTTCGCGATGTACGGGCCAGATATACGCGTTGACATTGATTATTG
ACTAGTTATTAATAGTAATCAATTACGGGGTCATTAGTTCATAGCCCATATATGGAGTTCCGCGTTACAT
AACTTACGGTAAATGGCCCGCCTGGCTGACCGCCCAACGACCCCCGCCCATTGACGTCAATAATGACGTA
TGTTCCCATAGTAACGCCAATAGGGACTTTCCATTGACGTCAATGGGTGGAGTATTTACGGTAAACTGCC
CACTTGGCAGTACATCAAGTGTATCATATGCCAAGTACGCCCCCTATTGACGTCAATGACGGTAAATGGC
CCGCCTGGCATTATGCCCAGTACATGACCTTATGGGACTTTCCTACTTGGCAGTACATCTACGTATTAGT
CATCGCTATTACCATGGTGATGCGGTTTTGGCAGTACATCAATGGGCGTGGATAGCGGTTTGACTCACGG
GGATTTCCAAGTCTCCACCCCATTGACGTCAATGGGAGTTTGTTTTGGCACCAAAATCAACGGGACTTTC
CAAAATGTCGTAACAACTCCGCCCCATTGACGCAAATGGGCGGTAGGCGTGTACGGTGGGAGGTCTATAT
AAGCAGAGCTCTCTGGCTAACTAGAGAACCCACTGCTTACTGGCTTATCGAAATTAATACGACTCACTAT
AGGGAGACCCAAGCTGGCTAGCACCATGGCCTCCGTTCTGACCCCGCTGCTGCTGCGTGGCCTGACCGGC
TCCGCTCGTCGTCTGCCAGTTCCGCGTGCGAAAATCCATTCCCTGGACTACAAAGACCATGACGGTGATT
ATAAAGATCATGACATCGATTACAAGGATGACGATGACAAGATGGACATCGCGGATCTGCGTACCCTGGG
TTACAGCCAGCAGCAGCAGGAGAAGATCAAGCCAAAGGTGCGCAGCACCGTGGCCCAGCACCATGAAGCT
CTGGTGGGTCACGGCTTCACCCACGCGCACATCGTGGCTCTGAGCCAGCACCCAGCCGCGCTGGGTACCG
TGGCCGTGAAATATCAGGACATGATTGCTGCCCTGCCAGAGGCTACCCATGAAGCGATTGTGGGTGTGGG
CAAGCAGTGGAGCGGTGCTCGTGCGCTGGAGGCCCTGCTGACCGTGGCCGGTGAACTGCGTGGCCCGCCG
CTGCAGCTGGATACCGGCCAGCTGCTGAAAATCGCGAAACGTGGCGGTGTGACCGCTGTGGAAGCTGTGC
ATGCCTGGCGTAATGCTCTGACCGGTGCCCCGCTGAACCTGACCCCGGAACAAGTGGTTGCGATTGCGTC
CCATGATGGTGGTAAACAAGCCCTGGAGACCGTTCAAGCTCTGCTGCCAGTGCTGTGCCAGGCTCATGGT
CTGACCCCGCAGCAGGTGGTGGCTATTGCCAGCCATGATGGCGGCAAGCAGGCTCTGGAGACCGTGCAGC
GTCTGCTGCCGGTGCTGTGCCAAGCCCATGGCCTGACCCCGCAGCAAGTTGTGGCTATTGCCAGCAACGG
CGGTGGCAAACAGGCGCTGGAAACCGTGCAGCGCCTGTTACCGGTGCTGTGCCAAGCGCATGGTCTGACC
CCGGAGCAGGTGGTGGCCATCGCTAGCAACAACGGTGGCAAGCAGGCCCTGGAAACCGTGCAGGCGCTGT
TGCCGGTGCTGTGCCAGGCCCATGGCTTAACCCCGGAACAAGTGGTGGCCATTGCGAGCAATGGTGGCGG
TAAACAGGCTCTGGAAACCGTGCAGGCCCTGCTTCCGGTGCTGTGCCAGGCCCATGGGCTGACCCCGGAA
CAAGTTGTGGCTATCGCCAGCAACATCGGCGGCAAGCAGGCGCTGGAGACCGTTCAGGCTCTGTTACCGG
TGCTGTGCCAGGCGCATGGCCTGACCCCGGAACAGGTGGTGGCGATCGCTAGCAACATTGGCGGTAAACA
GGCCCTGGAGACCGTTCAGCGCCTGCTCCCGGTGCTGTGCCAGGCCCATGGTCTGACCCCGGAACAGGTT
GTTGCTATTGCCAGCAACAACGGCGGCAAGCAGGCCCTGGAGACCGTGCAGGCGCTGCTACCGGTGCTGT
GCCAGGCCCATGGACTGACCCCGGAGCAGGTTGTGGCCATCGCGTCCAATGGCGGTGGCAAACAGGCTCT
GGAGACCGTTCAGCGTCTGTTACCGGTGCTGTGCCAGGCACATGGCCTGACCCCGGAGCAAGTTGTTGCC
ATCGCTAGCAACATTGGTGGCAAGCAGGCGCTGGAAACCGTTCAGCGCCTGCTACCGGTGCTGTGCCAGG
CTCATGGCTTAACCCCGGAGCAGGTTGTCGCCATTGCCAGCAACAATGGTGGCAAACAGGCTCTGGAAAC
TGTGCAGGCCCTGCTACCGGTGCTGTGCCAGGCCCATGGGTTAACCCCGGAACAGGTTGTGGCCATTGCC
TCCAATAACGGTGGCAAGCAGGCGCTGGAAACGGTGCAGGCTCTGCTTCCGGTGCTGTGCCAGGCTCATG
GGCTGACCCCGGAGCAAGTGGTTGCTATTGCGTCCAACATTGGTGGCAAACAGGCCCTGGAAACCGTTCA
GGCGCTGCTCCCGGTGCTGTGCCAGGCCCATGGGCTAACCCCGGAACAGGTGGTTGCCATTGCCTCCAAC
AATGGTGGCAAGCAGGCCCTGGAAACGGTTCAGCGTCTGCTTCCGGTGCTGTGCCAGGCCCATGGGCTTA
CCCCGCAGCAAGTTGTTGCTATCGCCAGCAATATTGGTGGCAAACAGGCTCTGGAAACGGTGCAGCGCCT
GCTACCGGTGCTGTGCCAGGCTCATGGTTTAACCCCGCAGCAGGTGGTTGCGATTGCCTCCAACAACGGT
GGCAAGCAGGCGCTGGAAACTGTTCAGCGTCTGCTCCCGGTGCTGTGCCAGGCTCACGGCCTGACCCCGC
AGCAAGTGGTGGCTATCGCCTCCAACGGTGGTGGTCGCCCGGCTCTGGAAAGCATTGTGGCGCAGCTGAG
CCGTCCAGACCCGGCCCTGGCGGCTCTGACCAATGATCACCTGGTGGCCCTGGCCTGCCTGGGTGGCCGT
CCGGCTCTGGATGCCGTGAAGAAAGGTCTGGGCGGATCCGGCAGCTACGCCCTGGGTCCGTATCAGATTA
GCGCCCCGCAGCTGCCAGCTTACAATGGTCAGACCGTGGGTACCTTCTACTATGTGAACGACGCGGGCGG
TCTGGAGAGCAAGGTGTTTAGCAGCGGCGGTTCTGGCGGCTCAACTAATCTGAGCGACATCATTGAGAAG
GAGACTGGGAAACAGCTGGTCATTCAGGAGTCCATCCTGATGCTGCCTGAGGAGGTGGAGGAAGTGATCG
GCAACAAGCCAGAGTCTGACATCCTGGTGCACACCGCCTACGACGAGTCCACAGATGAGAATGTGATGCT
GCTGACCTCTGACGCCCCCGAGTATAAGCCTTGGGCCCTGGTCATCCAGGATTCTAACGGCGAGAATAAG
ATCAAGATGCTGTGATAAGGGGTCTTTGTCCTCTGTACTGTCTCTCTCCTTGCCCCTAACCCAAAAAGCT
TCATTTTTCTGTGTAGGCTGCACAAGAGCCTTGATTGAAGATATATTCTTTCTGAACAGTATTTAAGGTT
TCCAATAAAATGTACACCCCTCAGAACTTCTGAGGCGGAAAGAACCAGCTGGGGCTCTAGGGGGTATCCC
C
[124 nt withheld, positions 3782-3905]
C
[91 nt withheld, positions 3907-3997]
A
[49 nt withheld, positions 3999-4047]
CCTTTGACGTTGGAGTCCACGTTCTTT
[37 nt withheld, positions 4075-4111]
ACCCTATCTCGGTCTATTCTTTTGATTTATAAGGGATTTTGCCGATTTCGGCCTATTGGTTAAAAAATGA
GCTGATTTAACAAAAATTTAACGCGAATTAATTCTGTGGAATGTGTGTCAGTTAGGGTGTGGAAAGTCCC
CAGGCTCCCCAGCAGGCAGAAGTATGCAAAGCATGCATCTCAATTAGTCAGCAACCAGGTGTGGAAAGTC
CCCAGGCTCCCCAGCAGGCAGAAGTATGCAAAGCATGCATCTCAATTAGTCAGCAACCATAGTCCCGCCC
CTAACTCCGCCCATCCCGCCCCTAACTCCGCCCAGTTCCGCCCATTCTCCGCCCCATGGCTGACTAATTT
TTTTTATTTATGCAGAGGCCGAGGCCGCCTCTGCCTCTGAGCTATTCCAGAAGTAGTGAGGAGGCTTTTT
TGGAGGCCTAGGCTTTTGCAAAAAGCTCCCGGGAGCTTGTATATCCATTTTCGGATCTGATCAGCACGTG
TTGACAATTAATCATCGGCATAGTATATCGGCATAGTATAATACGACAAGGTGAGGAACTAAACCATGGC
CAAGCCTTTGTCTCAAGAAGAATCCACCCTCATTGAAAGAGCAACGGCTACAATCAACAGCATCCCCATC
TCTGAAGACTACAGCGTCGCCAGCGCAGCTCTCTCTAGCGACGGCCGCATCTTCACTGGTGTCAATGTAT
ATCATTTTACTGGGGGACCTTGTGCAGAACTCGTGGTGCTGGGCACTGCTGCTGCTGCGGCAGCTGGCAA
CCTGACTTGTATCGTCGCGATCGGAAATGAGAACAGGGGCATCTTGAGCCCCTGCGGACGGTGCCGACAG
GTGCTTCTCGATCTGCATCCTGGGATCAAAGCCATAGTGAAGGACAGTGATGGACAGCCGACGGCAGTTG
GGATTCGTGAATTGCTGCCCTCTGGTTATGTGTGGGAGGGCTAAGCACTTCGTGGCCGAGGAGCAGGACT
GACACGTGCTACGAGATTTCGATTCCACCGCCGCCTTCTATGAAAGGTTGGGCTTCGGAATCGTTTTCCG
GGACGCCGGCTGGATGATCCTCCAGCGCGGGGATCTCATGCTGGAGTTCTTCGCCCACCCCAACTTGTTT
ATTGCAGCTTATAATGGTTACAAATAAAGCAATAGCATCACAAATTTCACAAATAAAGCATTTTTTTCAC
TGCATTCTAGTTGTGGTTTGTCCAAACTCATCAATGTATCTTATCATGTCTGTATACCGTCGACCTCTAG
CTAGAGCTTGGCGTAATCATGGTCATAGCTGTTTCCTGTGTGAAATTGTTATCCGCTCACAATTCCACAC
AACATACGAGCCGGAAGCATAAAGTGTAAAGCCTGGGGTGCCTAATGAGTGAGCTAACTCACATTAATTG
CGTTGCGCTCACTGCCCGCTTTCCAGTCGGGAAACCTGTCGTGCCAGCTGCATTAATGAATCGGCCAACG
CGCGGGGAGAGGCGGTTTGCGTATTGGGCGCTCTTCCGCTTCCTCGCTCACTGACTCGCTGCGCTCGGTC
GTTCGGCTGCGGCGAGCGGTATCAGCTCACTCAAAGGCGGTAATACGGTTATCCACAGAATCAGGGGATA
ACGCAGGAAAGAACATGTGAGCAAAAGGCCAGCAAAAGGCCAGGAACCGTAAAAAGGCCGCGTTGCTGGC
GTTTTTCCATAGGCTCCGCCCCCCTGACGAGCATCACAAAAATCGACGCTCAAGTCAGAGGTGGCGAAAC
CCGACAGGACTATAAAGATACCAGGCGTTTCCCCCTGGAAGCTCCCTCGTGCGCTCTCCTGTTCCGACCC
TGCCGCTTACCGGATACCTGTCCGCCTTTCTCCCTTCGGGAAGCGTGGCGCTTTCTCATAGCTCACGCTG
TAGGTATCTCAGTTCGGTGTAGGTCGTTCGCTCCAAGCTGGGCTGTGTGCACGAACCCCCCGTTCAGCCC
GACCGCTGCGCCTTATCCGGTAACTATCGTCTTGAGTCCAACCCGGTAAGACACGACTTATCGCCACTGG
CAGCAGCCACTGGTAACAGGATTAGCAGAGCGAGGTATGTAGGCGGTGCTACAGAGTTCTTGAAGTGGTG
GCCTAACTACGGCTACACTAGAAGAACAGTATTTGGTATCTGCGCTCTGCTGAAGCCAGTTACCTTCGGA
AAAAGAGTTGGTAGCTCTTGATCCGGCAAACAAACCACCGCTGGTAGCGGTGGTTTTTTTGTTTGCAAGC
AGCAGATTACGCGCAGAAAAAAAGGATCTCAAGAAGATCCTTTGATCTTTTCTACGGGGTCTGACGCTCA
GTGGAACGAAAACTCACGTTAAGGGATTTTGGTCATGAGATTATCAAAAAGGATCTTCACCTAGATCCTT
TTAAATTAAAAATGAAGTTTTAAATCAATCTAAAGTATATATGAGTAAACTTGGTCTGACAGTTACCAAT
GCTTAATCAGTGAGGCACCTATCTCAGCGATCTGTCTATTTCGTTCATCCATAGTTGCCTGACTCCCCGT
CGTGTAGATAACTACGATACGGGAGGGCTTACCATCTGGCCCCAGTGCTGCAATGATACCGCGAGACCCA
CGCTCACCGGCTCCAGATTTATCAGCAATAAACCAGCCAGCCGGAAGGGCCGAGCGCAGAAGTGGTCCTG
CAACTTTATCCGCCTCCATCCAGTCTATTAATTGTTGCCGGGAAGCTAGAGTAAGTAGTTCGCCAGTTAA
TAGTTTGCGCAACGTTGTTGCCATTGCTACAGGCATCGTGGTGTCACGCTCGTCGTTTGGTATGGCTTCA
TTCAGCTCCGGTTCCCAACGATCAAGGCGAGTTACATGATCCCCCATGTTGTGCAAAAAAGCGGTTAGCT
CCTTCGGTCCTCCGATCGTTGTCAGAAGTAAGTTGGCCGCAGTGTTATCACTCATGGTTATGGCAGCACT
GCATAATTCTCTTACTGTCATGCCATCCGTAAGATGCTTTTCTGTGACTGGTGAGTACTCAACCAAGTCA
TTCTGAGAATAGTGTATGCGGCGACCGAGTTGCTCTTGCCCGGCGTCAATACGGGATAATACCGCGCCAC
ATAGCAGAACTTTAAAAGTGCTCATCATTGGAAAACGTTCTTCGGGGCGAAAACTCTCAAGGATCTTACC
GCTGTTGAGATCCAGTTCGATGTAACCCACTCGTGCACCCAACTGATCTTCAGCATCTTTTACTTTCACC
AGCGTTTCTGGGTGAGCAAAAACAGGAAGGCAAAATGCCGCAAAAAAGGGAATAAGGGCGACACGGAAAT
GTTGAATACTCATACTCTTCCTTTTTCAATATTATTGAAGCATTTATCAGGGTTATTGTCTCATGAGCGG
ATACATATTTGAATGTATTTAGAAAAATAAACAAATAGGGGTTCCGCGCACATTTCCCCGAAAAGTGCCA
CCTGACGTCGACGGATCGGGAGATCTCCCGATCCCCTATGGTGCACTCTCAGTACAATCTGCTCTGATGC
CGCATAGTTAAGCCAGTATCTGCTCCCTGCTTGTGTGTTGGAGGTCG
